>Addgene plasmid #239074 | pcDNA-mito-ApplePy1Highest | addgene full sequence | sequence record 476341 | Addgene NGS Result
AAAATTTAAGCTACAACAAGGCAAGGCTTGACCGACAATTGCATGAAGAATCTGCTTAGGGTTAGGCGTT
TTGCGCTGCTTCGCGATGTACGGGCCAGATATACGCGTTGACATTGATTATTGACTAGTTATTAATAGTA
ATCAATTACGGGGTCATTAGTTCATAGCCCATATATGGAGTTCCGCGTTACATAACTTACGGTAAATGGC
CCGCCTGGCTGACCGCCCAACGACCCCCGCCCATTGACGTCAATAATGACGTATGTTCCCATAGTAACGC
CAATAGGGACTTTCCATTGACGTCAATGGGTGGAGTATTTACGGTAAACTGCCCACTTGGCAGTACATCA
AGTGTATCATATGCCAAGTACGCCCCCTATTGACGTCAATGACGGTAAATGGCCCGCCTGGCATTATGCC
CAGTACATGACCTTATGGGACTTTCCTACTTGGCAGTACATCTACGTATTAGTCATCGCTATTACCATGG
TGATGCGGTTTTGGCAGTACATCAATGGGCGTGGATAGCGGTTTGACTCACGGGGATTTCCAAGTCTCCA
CCCCATTGACGTCAATGGGAGTTTGTTTTGGCACCAAAATCAACGGGACTTTCCAAAATGTCGTAACAAC
TCCGCCCCATTGACGCAAATGGGCGGTAGGCGTGTACGGTGGGAGGTCTATATAAGCAGAGCTCTCTGGC
TAACTAGAGAACCCACTGCTTACTGGCTTATCGAAATTAATACGACTCACTATAGGGAGACCCAAGCTGG
CTAGCGTTTAAACGGGCCCTCTAGACTCGAGCATGTCTGTTCTGACTCCTCTGCTGCTCCGGGGTCTCAC
AGGTTCCGCAAGAAGACTCCCCGTGCCTAGGGCCAAAATTCATTCACTGGGGGACCCCATGAGCGTGCTC
ACCCCACTCCTGCTGCGGGGGCTGACCGGCAGCGCTAGGCGGCTGCCAGTCCCCAGGGCCAAGATCCACA
GTCTCGGCGATCCCAAGGATCCAACCATGGTGCAATCTTTCTCTGATCCGCTGCTAGAACTGCTTTCCGA
TCACCCGGAATCCCAATATGACTTGCTCGAAACGCGCCATGCGCTGGAAGGGATCGCAGCATATTACGCT
GCCTTGTGCAGCTCAGATGAAGAGAAAGAGAGGATCAGAGAGTTGCATCATGCGATTGGGCTTGCCCAAC
AAAGTGGTGATCTCGATGCCGAAAGTAACGCTGTACTTCAGTATCAAATCGCGGTGACCGAGGCAGCGCA
CAATGTGGTCCTTTTGCACTTGCTGAGATATATGGAGCCTATGCTCGCACAGAATATCCGACATAACTTT
GAGCTGCTGTACTCTGGTACGGTGGTTTCCGAGCGGATGTTCCCCGAGGACGGCGCCCTGAAGAGCGAGG
TCAAGAAGGGGCTGAGGCTGAAGGACGGCGGCCACTACGCCGTGGAGGTCAAGACCACCTACAAGGCCAA
GAAGCCCGTGCCCCTGCCCGGCGCCTACATCGTCGACATCATGTTGGACATCGTGTCCCACAACGAGGAC
TACACTATCGTGGAACAGTTCGAACGCGCCGAGGGCCGCCACCCCACCGGCGGCCTGGACGAGCAGTTCA
AGGGAGGTACAGGCGGGAGTCTGGTAAGCAAGGGCGAGGAGGATGACATGGCCATCGTCAAGGAGTTCAT
GCGCTTCAAGGTGCACATGGAGGGCTCCGTTAACGGCCACGAGTTCGAGATCGAAGGCGAGGGCGAGGGC
CGCCCCTACGAGGCCTTTCAGACTGCTAAGCTGAAGGTGACCAAGGGTGGCCCCCTGCCCTTCGCCTGGG
ACATCTTATCCCCTCAGTTCATGTACGGCTCCAAGGCCTACATTAAGCACCCAGCCGACATCCCCGACTA
CTTCAAGCTGTCCTTCCCCGAGGGCTTCAGCTGGGAGCGCGTGATGTACTTCGAGGACGGCGGCATTATT
CACGTTAACCAGGACTCCTCCCTGCAGGACGGCGTATTTATCTACAAGGTGAAGCTGCGCGGCACCAACT
TCCCCCTCGACGGCCCCGTAATGCAGATGAAGACCATGGGCTGGGAGTCGGGTTGGCGACGAGAGATGCT
GCCGCTCGTGGCCTCCCATCGCACTCGCATATTTGAAGCTATTATGGCAGGAAAACCGGAGGAAGCCAGG
GAAGCGTCACATAGACACTTGGCCTTTATTAAGGAAATCCTGCTGGACCGGTCAAGGGGGGAATCACGCC
GCGAACTCTCATTGAGAAGGCTGGAGCAAAGAGAGAATTGAAAGCTTAAGTTTAAACCGCTGATCAGCCT
CGACTGTGCCTTCTAGTTGCCAGCCATCTGTTGTTTGCCCCTCCCCCGTGCCTTCCTTGACCCTGGAAGG
TGCCACTCCCACTGTCCTTTCCTAATAAAATGAGGAAATTGCATCGCATTGTCTGAGTAGGTGTCATTCT
ATTCTGGGGGGTGGGGTGGGGCAGGACAGCAAGGGGGAGGATTGGGAAGACAATAGCAGGCATGCTGGGG
ATGCGGTGGGCTCTATGGCTTCTGAGGCGGAAAGAACCAGCTGGGGCTCTAGGGGGTATCCCC
[124 nt withheld, positions 2584-2707]
C
[91 nt withheld, positions 2709-2799]
A
[49 nt withheld, positions 2801-2849]
CCTTTGACGTTGGAGTCCACGTTCTTT
[37 nt withheld, positions 2877-2913]
ACCCTATCTCGGTCTATTCTTTTGATTTATAAGGGATTTTGCCGATTTCGGCCTATTGGTTAAAAAATGA
GCTGATTTAACAAAAATTTAACGCGAATTAATTCTGTGGAATGTGTGTCAGTTAGGGTGTGGAAAGTCCC
CAGGCTCCCCAGCAGGCAGAAGTATGCAAAGCATGCATCTCAATTAGTCAGCAACCAGGTGTGGAAAGTC
CCCAGGCTCCCCAGCAGGCAGAAGTATGCAAAGCATGCATCTCAATTAGTCAGCAACCATAGTCCCGCCC
CTAACTCCGCCCATCCCGCCCCTAACTCCGCCCAGTTCCGCCCATTCTCCGCCCCATGGCTGACTAATTT
TTTTTATTTATGCAGAGGCCGAGGCCGCCTCTGCCTCTGAGCTATTCCAGAAGTAGTGAGGAGGCTTTTT
TGGAGGCCTAGGCTTTTGCAAAAAGCTCCCGGGAGCTTGTATATCCATTTTCGGATCTGATCAAGAGACA
GGATGAGGATCGTTTCGCATGATTGAACAAGATGGATTGCACGCAGGTTCTCCGGCCGCTTGGGTGGAGA
GGCTATTCGGCTATGACTGGGCACAACAGACAATCGGCTGCTCTGATGCCGCCGTGTTCCGGCTGTCAGC
GCAGGGGCGCCCGGTTCTTTTTGTCAAGACCGACCTGTCCGGTGCCCTGAATGAACTGCAGGACGAGGCA
GCGCGGCTATCGTGGCTGGCCACGACGGGCGTTCCTTGCGCAGCTGTGCTCGACGTTGTCACTGAAGCGG
GAAGGGACTGGCTGCTATTGGGCGAAGTGCCGGGGCAGGATCTCCTGTCATCTCACCTTGCTCCTGCCGA
GAAAGTATCCATCATGGCTGATGCAATGCGGCGGCTGCATACGCTTGATCCGGCTACCTGCCCATTCGAC
CACCAAGCGAAACATCGCATCGAGCGAGCACGTACTCGGATGGAAGCCGGTCTTGTCGATCAGGATGATC
TGGACGAAGAGCATCAGGGGCTCGCGCCAGCCGAACTGTTCGCCAGGCTCAAGGCGCGCATGCCCGACGG
CGAGGATCTCGTCGTGACCCATGGCGATGCCTGCTTGCCGAATATCATGGTGGAAAATGGCCGCTTTTCT
GGATTCATCGACTGTGGCCGGCTGGGTGTGGCGGACCGCTATCAGGACATAGCGTTGGCTACCCGTGATA
TTGCTGAAGAGCTTGGCGGCGAATGGGCTGACCGCTTCCTCGTGCTTTACGGTATCGCCGCTCCCGATTC
GCAGCGCATCGCCTTCTATCGCCTTCTTGACGAGTTCTTCTGAGCGGGACTCTGGGGTTCGAAATGACCG
ACCAAGCGACGCCCAACCTGCCATCACGAGATTTCGATTCCACCGCCGCCTTCTATGAAAGGTTGGGCTT
CGGAATCGTTTTCCGGGACGCCGGCTGGATGATCCTCCAGCGCGGGGATCTCATGCTGGAGTTCTTCGCC
CACCCCAACTTGTTTATTGCAGCTTATAATGGTTACAAATAAAGCAATAGCATCACAAATTTCACAAATA
AAGCATTTTTTTCACTGCATTCTAGTTGTGGTTTGTCCAAACTCATCAATGTATCTTATCATGTCTGTAT
ACCGTCGACCTCTAGCTAGAGCTTGGCGTAATCATGGTCATAGCTGTTTCCTGTGTGAAATTGTTATCCG
CTCACAATTCCACACAACATACGAGCCGGAAGCATAAAGTGTAAAGCCTGGGGTGCCTAATGAGTGAGCT
AACTCACATTAATTGCGTTGCGCTCACTGCCCGCTTTCCAGTCGGGAAACCTGTCGTGCCAGCTGCATTA
ATGAATCGGCCAACGCGCGGGGAGAGGCGGTTTGCGTATTGGGCGCTCTTCCGCTTCCTCGCTCACTGAC
TCGCTGCGCTCGGTCGTTCGGCTGCGGCGAGCGGTATCAGCTCACTCAAAGGCGGTAATACGGTTATCCA
CAGAATCAGGGGATAACGCAGGAAAGAACATGTGAGCAAAAGGCCAGCAAAAGGCCAGGAACCGTAAAAA
GGCCGCGTTGCTGGCGTTTTTCCATAGGCTCCGCCCCCCTGACGAGCATCACAAAAATCGACGCTCAAGT
CAGAGGTGGCGAAACCCGACAGGACTATAAAGATACCAGGCGTTTCCCCCTGGAAGCTCCCTCGTGCGCT
CTCCTGTTCCGACCCTGCCGCTTACCGGATACCTGTCCGCCTTTCTCCCTTCGGGAAGCGTGGCGCTTTC
TCATAGCTCACGCTGTAGGTATCTCAGTTCGGTGTAGGTCGTTCGCTCCAAGCTGGGCTGTGTGCACGAA
CCCCCCGTTCAGCCCGACCGCTGCGCCTTATCCGGTAACTATCGTCTTGAGTCCAACCCGGTAAGACACG
ACTTATCGCCACTGGCAGCAGCCACTGGTAACAGGATTAGCAGAGCGAGGTATGTAGGCGGTGCTACAGA
GTTCTTGAAGTGGTGGCCTAACTACGGCTACACTAGAAGAACAGTATTTGGTATCTGCGCTCTGCTGAAG
CCAGTTACCTTCGGAAAAAGAGTTGGTAGCTCTTGATCCGGCAAACAAACCACCGCTGGTAGCGGTGGTT
TTTTTGTTTGCAAGCAGCAGATTACGCGCAGAAAAAAAGGATCTCAAGAAGATCCTTTGATCTTTTCTAC
GGGGTCTGACGCTCAGTGGAACGAAAACTCACGTTAAGGGATTTTGGTCATGAGATTATCAAAAAGGATC
TTCACCTAGATCCTTTTAAATTAAAAATGAAGTTTTAAATCAATCTAAAGTATATATGAGTAAACTTGGT
CTGACAGTTACCAATGCTTAATCAGTGAGGCACCTATCTCAGCGATCTGTCTATTTCGTTCATCCATAGT
TGCCTGACTCCCCGTCGTGTAGATAACTACGATACGGGAGGGCTTACCATCTGGCCCCAGTGCTGCAATG
ATACCGCGAGACCCACGCTCACCGGCTCCAGATTTATCAGCAATAAACCAGCCAGCCGGAAGGGCCGAGC
GCAGAAGTGGTCCTGCAACTTTATCCGCCTCCATCCAGTCTATTAATTGTTGCCGGGAAGCTAGAGTAAG
TAGTTCGCCAGTTAATAGTTTGCGCAACGTTGTTGCCATTGCTACAGGCATCGTGGTGTCACGCTCGTCG
TTTGGTATGGCTTCATTCAGCTCCGGTTCCCAACGATCAAGGCGAGTTACATGATCCCCCATGTTGTGCA
AAAAAGCGGTTAGCTCCTTCGGTCCTCCGATCGTTGTCAGAAGTAAGTTGGCCGCAGTGTTATCACTCAT
GGTTATGGCAGCACTGCATAATTCTCTTACTGTCATGCCATCCGTAAGATGCTTTTCTGTGACTGGTGAG
TACTCAACCAAGTCATTCTGAGAATAGTGTATGCGGCGACCGAGTTGCTCTTGCCCGGCGTCAATACGGG
ATAATACCGCGCCACATAGCAGAACTTTAAAAGTGCTCATCATTGGAAAACGTTCTTCGGGGCGAAAACT
CTCAAGGATCTTACCGCTGTTGAGATCCAGTTCGATGTAACCCACTCGTGCACCCAACTGATCTTCAGCA
TCTTTTACTTTCACCAGCGTTTCTGGGTGAGCAAAAACAGGAAGGCAAAATGCCGCAAAAAAGGGAATAA
GGGCGACACGGAAATGTTGAATACTCATACTCTTCCTTTTTCAATATTATTGAAGCATTTATCAGGGTTA
TTGTCTCATGAGCGGATACATATTTGAATGTATTTAGAAAAATAAACAAATAGGGGTTCCGCGCACATTT
CCCCGAAAAGTGCCACCTGACGTCGACGGATCGGGAGATCTCCCGATCCCCTATGGTGCACTCTCAGTAC
AATCTGCTCTGATGCCGCATAGTTAAGCCAGTATCTGCTCCCTGCTTGTGTGTTGGAGGTCGCTGAGTAG
TGCGCGAGC
Features (pLannotate 1.2.2; 21 found; start..end, strand, type, name):
    110..489     +  enhancer       CMV enhancer: human cytomegalovirus immediate early enhancer
    490..693     +  promoter       CMV promoter: human cytomegalovirus (CMV) immediate early promoter
    689..722     +  LTR            5' LTR (truncated) (fragment): truncated 5' long terminal repeat (LTR) from HIV-1
    738..756     +  promoter       T7 promoter: promoter for bacteriophage T7 RNA polymerase
    803..889     +  CDS            COX8A (fragment): COX8A_HUMAN - Also known as COX8, COX8L. Experimental evidence at protein level: Swiss-Prot protein existence level 1. Component of the cytochrome c oxidase, the last enzyme in the mitochondrial electron transport chain which drives oxidative phosphorylation. The respiratory chain contains 3 multisubunit complexes succinate dehydrogenase (complex II, CII), ubiquinol- cytochrome c oxidoreductase (cytochrome b-c1 complex, complex III, CIII) and cytochrome c oxidase (complex IV, CIV), that cooperate to transfer electrons derived from NADH and succinate to molecular oxygen, creating an electrochem
   1354..2077    +  CDS            HyPerRed (fragment): red fluorescent genetically encoded indicator for H2O2 ()
   2314..2538    +  polyA_signal   bGH poly(A) signal: bovine growth hormone polyadenylation signal
   2542..2563    +  promoter       SV40 promoter (fragment): SV40 enhancer and early promoter
   2584..3012    +  rep_origin     f1 ori (sequence partly withheld): f1 bacteriophage origin of replication; arrow indicates direction of (+) strand synthesis
   3026..3355    +  promoter       SV40 promoter: SV40 enhancer and early promoter
   3422..4213    +  CDS            neo: KKA2_KLEPN - Also known as kan, nptII. Experimental evidence at protein level: Swiss-Prot protein existence level 1. Resistance to kanamycin, neomycin, paromomycin, ribostamycin, butirosin and gentamicin B. From Klebsiella pneumoniae.
   4237..4395    +  CDS            ble (fragment): BLE_KLEPN - Experimental evidence at protein level: Swiss-Prot protein existence level 1. Binding protein with a strong affinity to the bleomycin family of antibiotics. Binds to CL990; an antimitotic-antibiotic compound. From Klebsiella pneumoniae.
   4390..4511    +  polyA_signal   SV40 poly(A) signal: SV40 polyadenylation signal
   4584..4600    -  protein_bind   lac operator: The lac repressor binds to the lac operator to inhibit transcription in E. coli. This inhibition can be relieved by adding lactose or isopropyl-β-D-thiogalactopyranoside (IPTG). lac repressor encoded by lacI
   4608..4638    -  promoter       lac promoter: promoter for the E. coli lac operon
   4653..4674    -  protein_bind   CAP binding site: CAP binding activates transcription in the presence of cAMP. E. coli catabolite activator protein
   4687..4779    -  CDS            lacI (fragment): lac repressor; lacI; The lac repressor binds to the lac operator to inhibit transcription in E. coli. This inhibition can be relieved by adding lactose or isopropyl-β-D-thiogalactopyranoside (IPTG).
   4962..5550    -  rep_origin     ori: high-copy-number ColE1/pMB1/pBR322/pUC origin of replication
   5721..6581    -  CDS            AmpR: β-lactamase; bla; confers resistance to ampicillin, carbenicillin, and related antibiotics
   6582..6686    -  promoter       AmpR promoter: bla
   6745..6797    -  misc_feature   bom (fragment): basis of mobility region from pBR322
