[The description below was written by a language model from this plasmid's Addgene catalogue record and pLannotate feature annotations shown in this document.]
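Description:
pcDNA-mito-ApplePy1Highest is a 6.8 kb mammalian expression plasmid built on the pcDNA3.1 backbone that encodes a mitochondria-targeted version of ApplePy1Highest, described as the highest-affinity variant of a genetically encoded red fluorescent pyruvate biosensor. It is propagated in E. coli as a high-copy plasmid through its ColE1/pUC-type origin, with selection by ampicillin via the β-lactamase gene. An f1 origin is also present. For mammalian cells, the backbone carries an SV40 promoter-driven neomycin phosphotransferase cassette ending in an SV40 polyadenylation signal, which would in principle allow G418 selection of stable lines.

The synthetic sensor insert (recorded as 1,272 bp, cloned between retained BamHI and HindIII sites) is transcribed from the human CMV immediate-early enhancer and promoter and terminated by the bovine growth hormone poly(A) signal. A T7 promoter lies just upstream of the coding region. At the start of the reading frame the annotation detects a fragment of human COX8A, which fits the cytochrome c oxidase subunit VIII presequence commonly used to direct fusion proteins into the mitochondrial matrix. Further downstream, a segment is annotated as a HyPerRed fragment. This most likely reflects homology of the sensor's red fluorescent protein module to that of HyPerRed rather than any peroxide-sensing function. The pyruvate-binding portion is not identified by the feature table, and the record does not state its origin. Short hits such as the truncated HIV-1 LTR, ble and lacI fragments appear to be incidental backbone matches. The construct is intended for fluorescence imaging of pyruvate dynamics in the mitochondria of transfected mammalian cells.
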