Addgene plasmid #239074: pcDNA-mito-ApplePy1Highest
Purpose: Mammalian expression of mitochondria-targeted highest affinity red fluorescent pyruvate biosensor ApplePy1Highest
Depositing lab: Robert Campbell. Depositing organization: The University of Tokyo. Publication: High-performance genetically-encoded green and red fluorescent biosensors for pyruvate. Imai S, Hario S, Suerte C, Yamaguchi I, Sakoi K, Terai T, Takahashi-Yamashiro K, Campbell RE. bioRxiv 2025.04.17.649293 10.1101/2025.04.17.649293.
Backbone
  Vector backbone: pcDNA3.1
  Vector type: Mammalian Expression
Growth in bacteria
  Bacterial resistance: Ampicillin, 100 μg/mL
  Growth temperature: 37°C
  Growth strain: DH5alpha
  Copy number: High Copy
Gene/Insert
  Gene/Insert name: ApplePy1Highest
  Species: Synthetic
  Insert size (bp): 1272
  Cloning method: Restriction Enzyme; 5′ cloning site BamHI (not destroyed); 3′ cloning site HindIII (not destroyed)
Terms and licenses: Academic/Nonprofit Terms; Industry Terms: Not Available to Industry
Depositor comments: Please visit ttps://doi.org/10.1101/2025.04.17.649293 for bioRxiv preprint.
How to cite: pcDNA-mito-ApplePy1Highest was a gift from Robert Campbell (Addgene plasmid # 239074 ; http://n2t.net/addgene:239074 ; RRID:Addgene_239074)
